Addgene plasmid #146605: pAc5.1B-EGFP-DmNot1_1147-1717_I
Purpose: Insect Expression of DmNot1_1147-1717
Depositing lab: Elisa Izaurralde. Depositing organization: Max Planck Institute for Developmental Biology. Publication: NOT10 and C2orf29/NOT11 form a conserved module of the CCR4-NOT complex that docks onto the NOT1 N-terminal domain. Bawankar P, Loh B, Wohlbold L, Schmidt S, Izaurralde E. RNA Biol. 2013 Feb;10(2):228-44. doi: 10.4161/rna.23018. Epub 2013 Jan 9. PubMed 23303381.
Backbone
  Vector backbone: Unknown
  Vector type: Insect Expression
Growth in bacteria
  Bacterial resistance: Ampicillin, 100 μg/mL
  Growth temperature: 37°C
  Growth strain: DH5alpha
  Copy number: Low Copy
Gene/Insert
  Gene/Insert name: DmNot1_1147-1717
  Species: D. melanogaster (fly)
  Mutation: 2 non silent mutations compared to the sequence given by NCBI: NM_001103772.2
  Entrez Gene: Not1 (a.k.a. Dmel_CG34407, CG1874, CG1884, CG34407, Dmel\CG34407, Dmel_CG1874, Dmel_CG1884, NOT, NOT1, anon-EST:Liang-1.29, anon-WO0118547.221, clone 1.29, not1)
  Cloning method: Unknown
Terms and licenses: Academic/Nonprofit Terms; Industry Terms: Not Available to Industry
Depositor comments: Plasmids from this collection were made available to the research community and donated after the lab closed. Please note that the sequence provided by the depositing laboratory may be theoretical/predicted or based on Sanger sequencing results. There may be discrepancies between sequencing results obtained by Addgene and the depositor sequence. If an Addgene verified sequence is not available, please contact before placing your order to request that our lab fully sequence the plasmid.
How to cite: pAc5.1B-EGFP-DmNot1_1147-1717_I was a gift from Elisa Izaurralde (Addgene plasmid # 146605 ; http://n2t.net/addgene:146605 ; RRID:Addgene_146605)
