[The description below was written by a language model from this plasmid's Addgene catalogue record and pLannotate feature annotations shown in this document.]
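Description:
pAc5.1B-EGFP-DmNot1_1147-1717_I is a 7,776 nt insect-cell expression plasmid that produces a fragment of Drosophila melanogaster Not1 (residues 1147–1717) fused to an N-terminal EGFP. The catalogue lists the backbone as unknown, although the name and feature layout point to a pAc5.1-type vector. Expression is driven by the constitutive Drosophila actin 5C (Ac5) promoter, which is followed directly by the EGFP coding sequence and then the Not1 fragment. The automated annotation labels this fragment by homology to mouse Cnot1, but the record identifies it as the fly gene. The depositor notes two non-silent changes relative to the NCBI reference sequence. A V5 epitope tag is annotated downstream of the insert, but the record does not show whether it is translated in frame with the fusion or lies beyond a stop codon. An SV40 polyadenylation signal terminates the transcription unit. The short large T antigen and tetracycline-resistance fragments next to it are non-functional remnants of the backbone.

In E. coli the plasmid is maintained through a ColE1/pUC-type origin and selected with ampicillin via the β-lactamase gene and its own promoter. The catalogue describes it as low copy, whereas the annotated origin is of a type normally considered high copy. No marker for selection in insect cells is annotated, which suggests use by transient transfection.

Not1 is the scaffold subunit of the CCR4-NOT deadenylase complex. The associated publication maps how the NOT10 and NOT11 subunits dock onto NOT1, so this GFP-tagged truncation probably belongs to a series used for domain-mapping, interaction or localisation studies in Drosophila cells. The depositor sequence may be theoretical rather than fully verified.
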