Features (pLannotate 1.2.2; 10 found; start..end, strand, type, name):
     56..2568    +  promoter       Ac5 promoter: Drosophila melanogaster actin 5C promoter
   2588..3304    +  CDS            EGFP: EGFP is a basic (constitutively fluorescent) green fluorescent protein published in 1996, derived from Aequorea victoria. It is reported to be a rapidly-maturing weak dimer with moderate acid sensitivity.
   3332..5029    +  CDS            Cnot1 (fragment): CNOT1_MOUSE - Also known as Kiaa1007. Experimental evidence at protein level: Swiss-Prot protein existence level 1. Scaffolding component of the CCR4-NOT complex which is one of the major cellular mRNA deadenylases and is linked to various cellular processes including bulk mRNA degradation, miRNA-mediated repression, translational repression during translational initiation and general transcription regulation. Additional complex functions may be a consequence of its influence on mRNA expression. Its scaffolding function implies its interaction with the catalytic complex module and diverse RNA-
   5061..5102    +  CDS            V5 tag: epitope tag from simian virus 5
   5202..5336    -  polyA_signal   SV40 poly(A) signal: SV40 polyadenylation signal
   5359..5443    -  CDS            large T antigen (fragment): large T antigen from SV40 (simian virus 40)
   5444..5914    +  CDS            TcR (fragment): tetracycline efflux protein; tet; confers resistance to tetracycline
   5958..6546    -  rep_origin     ori: high-copy-number ColE1/pMB1/pBR322/pUC origin of replication
   6717..7577    -  CDS            AmpR: β-lactamase; bla; confers resistance to ampicillin, carbenicillin, and related antibiotics
   7578..7682    -  promoter       AmpR promoter: bla
>Addgene plasmid #146605 | pAc5.1B-EGFP-DmNot1_1147-1717_I | depositor full sequence | sequence record 289051 | Full Sequence
CTTCAAGGAATTAATTCTATATTCTAAAAACACAAATGATACTTCTAAAAAAAATCATGAATGGCATCAA
CTCTGAATCAAATCTTTGCAGATGCACCTACTTCTCATTTCCACTGTCACATCATTTTTCCAGATCTCGC
TGCCTGTTATGTGGCCCACAAACCAAGACACGTTTTATGGCCATTAAAGCTGGCTGATCGTCGCCAAACA
CCAAATACATATCAATATGTACATTCGAGAAAGAAGCGATCAAAGAAGCGTCTTCGGGCGAGTAGGAGAA
TGCGGAGGAGAAGGAGAACGAGCTGATCTAGTATCTCTCCACAATCCAATGCCAACTGACCAACTGGCCA
TATTCGGAGCAATTTGAAGCCAATTTCCATCGCCTGGCGATCGCTCCATTCTTGGCTATATGTTTTTCAC
CGTTCCCGGGGCCATTTTCAAAGACTCGTCGGTAAGATAAGATTGTGTCACTCGCTGTCTCTCTTCATTT
GTCGAAGAATGCTGAGGAATTTCGCGATGACGTCGGCGAGTATTTTGAAGAATGAGAATAATTTGTATTT
ATACGAAAATCAGTTAGTGGAATTTTCTACAAAAACATGTTATCTATAGATAATTTTGTTGCAAAATATG
TTGACTATGACAAAGATTGTATGTATATACCTTTAATGTATTCTCATTTTCTTATGTATTTATAATGGCA
ATGATGATACTGATGATATTTTAAGATGATGCCAGACCACAGGCTGATTTCTGCGTCTTTTGCCGAACGC
AGTGCATGTGCGGTTGTTGTTTTTTGGAATAGTTTCAATTTTCGGACTGTCCGCTTTGATTTCAGTTTCT
TGGCTTATTCAAAAAGCAAAGTAAAGCCAAAAAAGCGAGATGGCAATACCAAATGCGGCAAAACGGTAGT
GGAAGGAAAGGGGTGCGGGGCAGCGGAAGGAAGGGTGGGGCGGGGCGTGGCGGGGTCTGTGGCTGGGCGC
GACGTCACCGACGTTGGAGCCACTCCTTTGACCATGTGTGCGTGTGTGTATTATTCGTGTCTCGCCACTC
GCCGGTTGTTTTTTTCTTTTTATCTCGCTCTCTCTAGCGCCATCTCGTACGCATGCTCAACGCACCGCAT
GTTGCCGTGTCCTTTATGCGTCATTTTGGCTCGAAATAGGCAATTATTTAAACAAAGATTAGTCAACGAA
AACGCTAAAATAAATAAGTCTACAATATGGTTACTTATTGCCATGTGTGTGCAGCCAACGATAGCAACAA
AAGCAACAACACAGTGGCTTTCCCTCTTTCACTTTTTGTTTGCAAGCGCGTGCGAGCAAGACGGCACGAC
CGGCAAACGCAATTACGCTGACAAAGAGCAGACGAAGTTTTGGCCGAAAAACATCAAGGCGCCTGATACG
AATGCATTTGCAATAACAATTGCGATATTTAATATTGTTTATGAAGCTGTTTGACTTCAAAACACACAAA
AAAAAAAATAAAACAAATTATTTGAAAGAGAATTAGGAATCGGACAGCTTATCGTTACGGGCTAACAGCA
CACCGAGACGAAATAGCTTACCTGACGTCACAGCCTCTGGAAGAACTGCCGCCAAGCAGAGAGAGAGAGA
AAAAGAGGGAGAGCAGCTTAGACCGCATGTGCTTGTGTGTGAGGCGTCTCTCTCTTCGTCTCCTGTTTGC
GCAAACGCATAGACTGCACTGAGAAAATCGATTACCTATTTTTTATGAATGAATATTTGCACTATTACTA
TTCAAAACTATTAAGATAGCAATCACATTCAATAGCCAAATACTATACCACCTGAGCGATGCAACGAAAT
GATCAATTTGAGCAAAAATGCTGCATATTTAGGACGGCATCATTATAGAAATGCTTCTTGCTGTGTACTT
TTCTCTCGTCTGGCAGCTGTTTCGCCGTTATTGTTAAAACCGGCTTAAGTTAGGTGTGTTTTCTACGACT
AGTGATGCCCCTACTAGAAGATGTGTGTTGCACAAATGTCCCTGAATAACCAATTTGAAGTGCAGATAGC
AGTAAACGTAAGCTAATATGAATATTATTTAACTGTAATGTTTTAATATCGCTGGACATTACTAATAAAC
CCACTATAAACACATGTACATATGTATGTTTTGGCATACAATGAGTAGTTGGGGAAAAAATGTGTAAAAG
CACCGTGACCATCACAGCATAAAGATAACCAGCTGAAGTATCGAATATGAGTAACCCCCAAATTGAATCA
CATGCCGCAACTGATAGGACCCATGGAAGTACACTCTTCATGGCGATATACAAGACACACACAAGCACGA
ACACCCAGTTGCGGAGGAAATTCTCCGTAAATGAAAACCCAATCGGCGAACAATTCATACCCATATATGG
TAAAAGTTTTGAACGCGACTTGAGAGCGGAGAGCATTGCGGCTGATAAGGTTTTAGCGCTAAGCGGGCTT
TATAAAACGGGCTGCGGGACCAGTTTTCATATCACTACCGTTTGAGTTCTTGTGCTGTGTGGATACTCCT
CCCGACACAAAGCCGCTCCATCAGCCAGCAGTCGTCTAATCCAGAGACCCCGGATCGGGGTACCAACATG
GTGAGCAAGGGCGAGGAGCTGTTCACCGGGGTGGTGCCCATCCTGGTCGAGCTGGACGGCGACGTAAACG
GCCACAAGTTCAGCGTGTCCGGCGAGGGCGAGGGCGATGCCACCTACGGCAAGCTGACCCTGAAGTTCAT
CTGCACCACCGGCAAGCTGCCCGTGCCCTGGCCCACCCTCGTGACCACCCTGACCTACGGCGTGCAGTGC
TTCAGCCGCTACCCCGACCACATGAAGCAGCACGACTTCTTCAAGTCCGCCATGCCCGAAGGCTACGTCC
AGGAGCGCACCATCTTCTTCAAGGACGACGGCAACTACAAGACCCGCGCCGAGGTGAAGTTCGAGGGCGA
CACCCTGGTGAACCGCATCGAGCTGAAGGGCATCGACTTCAAGGAGGACGGCAACATCCTGGGGCACAAG
CTGGAGTACAACTACAACAGCCACAACGTCTATATCATGGCCGACAAGCAGAAGAACGGCATCAAGGTGA
ACTTCAAGATCCGCCACAACATCGAGGACGGCAGCGTGCAGCTCGCCGACCACTACCAGCAGAACACCCC
CATCGGCGACGGCCCCGTGCTGCTGCCCGACAACCACTACCTGAGCACCCAGTCCGCCCTGAGCAAAGAC
CCCAACGAGAAGCGCGATCACATGGTCCTGCTGGAGTTCGTGACCGCCGCCGGGATCACTCTCGGCATGG
ACGAGCTGTACAAGCCAAGCTTAATTAAGATGGTGACTGTGCCACCAGAGCCTGTGCAGGACAAAACTGC
CTTTATTTTCAACAACTTGAGCCAGCTGAACATACCGCAGAAGTGCGATGAGATAAAGGAGATTATGACC
AAGGAGTATTGGCCGTGGCTAGCGCAATATCTGGTCCTCAAACGCGCATCAATGGAGTTCAACTTCCACA
CACTATATTACAACTTTTTGGATGCCCTTAAAAACGGCGAGATCAACCGATTCGTAACCAAAGAGACCCT
ACGCAACATCAAGGTACTCTTGCGCTCCGATAAGGGAGTTATTAATTTCTCCGATCGAAGTCTGTTGAAG
AACCTCGGACACTGGTTGGGCATGATGACCTTAGGTCGCAATCGCCCCATCCTGCAGTTGGATCTGGATC
TTAAATCCCTTTTGGCTGAGGCTTACCACAAGGGCCAGCAGGAACTGCTTTTTGTGGTTCCTTTCGTAGC
CAAGATCCTTGAGTCATCCGCCAAGTCTCGCATCTTCCGATCGCCCAATCCATGGACAATGGGTATCATG
TACGTGCTTGCTGAGCTTCACCAGGAGCCAGACCTTAAGCTGAACCTGAAGTTTGAAATCGAAGTACTCT
GCAAAACACTTAATCTGGAGTTGGCCAAGTTGCGACAAGTGATCTACCTGAAGGATCCCAATCGAACTCA
CCGGATTGAAGAGCAGATGTCGCAACCAAAACCGAAACAACTTGAGCCAGTGGCTTCTGCGCCAGCTCTA
CCGCGTGAACAGCAATCCCCGGCACAACCTCCGCCACCACCACAACAGCAGCAACCACCGCAGCAGCAGG
TACCTCCACCGCCATCCTCTGCGGACGTGGACGCCCAAAATGCGGCCGCTATGATGATGGCAGCGGGCGG
AGCTAATAGTACTCCTGGATCGGTATCTTCGCCCAATCTACCCACCGATTCCAGCCAGGTGGCACTACCG
CCACCAGAGCCGCGCTATTCATACGTGGACGTAAACGTGAGCAACTTCCAGCTTATTGGTCAGCAGTTGG
TACTGCCACCCAATACTCCGTTCCTGCACGCCAATCCCGGAATCAAACACATGGTCGTCAACGCCGTGGA
GCGCACGATAACCGACTGGTTGCAGCCTATTGTGGACCGAAGCATCCGCATTGCCTGTGCCACCACCGAG
CAGATCATCCGCAAGGACTTCGCCCTGGATGCTGACGAGAACCGAATGCGCACTGCCGCTCATCAGATGG
TACGAAACCTTGCCGCCGGCATGGCCATGATTACCGGTAAGGATGAGATAGCGCGTGCTATTAGCCAGAA
TCTGCACAAGGCCTTGCTGTCGGGTCTAAATGGGATGCCCAGCATGGCTGAGATCCAAGCTGCTGCTATG
CAGTTAGCCAGCGAAAATGTTGAGCTAGTTTGCGCTTTCATTCAGAAAACATCTGCTGAAAAGGCAGCCG
CAGAGATCGATAGGCGTCTAAGCACCGATTTCGAGACCAGAAAAATTGCTCGTGAAGAGGGCAACCGCTT
TGTGGACGCCCAGATCCTCACCTATCAACAGGAGCGTCTTCCAGAAGCAGTGCGCATCAAGGTGGGCGCG
GCTCCAGCTACACTTTATGCTGTGTACTCGGAGTTCGCTAGAAGCATACCTGGCTTCCAGCAGATGAGCG
ATCGCGATATTGCCCTGTTTGTGCCCAAGCCGACGGATTTGTCTCAGCCAAATGTGTTTGCTAATTGATC
TAGAGGGCCCGCGGTTCGAAGGTAAGCCTATCCCTAACCCTCTCCTCGGTCTCGATTCTACGCGTACCGG
TCATCATCACCATCACCATTGAGTTTAAACCCGCTGATCAGCCTCGACTGTGCCTTCTAAGGCCTGAGCT
CGCTGATCAGCCTCGATCGAGGATCCAGACATGATAAGATACATTGATGAGTTTGGACAAACCACAACTA
GAATGCAGTGAAAAAAATGCTTTATTTGTGAAATTTGTGATGCTATTGCTTTATTTGTAACCATTATAAG
CTGCAATAAACAAGTTAACAACAACAATTGCATTCATTTTATGTTTCAGGTTCAGGGGGAGGTGTGGGAG
GTTTTTTAAAGCAAGTAAAACCTCTACAAATGTGGTATGGCTGATTATGATCAGTCGACCGATGCCCTTG
AGAGCCTTCAACCCAGTCAGCTCCTTCCGGTGGGCGCGGGGCATGACTATCGTCGCCGCACTTATGACTG
TCTTCTTTATCATGCAACTCGTAGGACAGGTGCCGGCAGCGCTCTGGGTCATTTTCGGCGAGGACCGCTT
TCGCTGGAGCGCGACGATGATCGGCCTGTCGCTTGCGGTATTCGGAATCTTGCACGCCCTCGCTCAAGCC
TTCGTCACTGGTCCCGCCACCAAACGTTTCGGCGAGAAGCAGGCCATTATCGCCGGCATGGCGGCCGACG
CGCTGGGCTACGTCTTGCTGGCGTTCGCGACGCGAGGCTGGATGGCCTTCCCCATTATGATTCTTCTCGC
TTCCGGCGGCATCGGGATGCCCGCGTTGCAGGCCATGCTGTCCAGGCAGGTAGATGACGACCATCAGGGA
CAGCTTCAAGGATCGCTCGCGGCTCTTACCAGCCAGCAAAAGGCCAGGAACCGTAAAAAGGCCGCGTTGC
TGGCGTTTTTCCATAGGCTCCGCCCCCCTGACGAGCATCACAAAAATCGACGCTCAAGTCAGAGGTGGCG
AAACCCGACAGGACTATAAAGATACCAGGCGTTTCCCCCTGGAAGCTCCCTCGTGCGCTCTCCTGTTCCG
ACCCTGCCGCTTACCGGATACCTGTCCGCCTTTCTCCCTTCGGGAAGCGTGGCGCTTTCTCAATGCTCAC
GCTGTAGGTATCTCAGTTCGGTGTAGGTCGTTCGCTCCAAGCTGGGCTGTGTGCACGAACCCCCCGTTCA
GCCCGACCGCTGCGCCTTATCCGGTAACTATCGTCTTGAGTCCAACCCGGTAAGACACGACTTATCGCCA
CTGGCAGCAGCCACTGGTAACAGGATTAGCAGAGCGAGGTATGTAGGCGGTGCTACAGAGTTCTTGAAGT
GGTGGCCTAACTACGGCTACACTAGAAGGACAGTATTTGGTATCTGCGCTCTGCTGAAGCCAGTTACCTT
CGGAAAAAGAGTTGGTAGCTCTTGATCCGGCAAACAAACCACCGCTGGTAGCGGTGGTTTTTTTGTTTGC
AAGCAGCAGATTACGCGCAGAAAAAAAGGATCTCAAGAAGATCCTTTGATCTTTTCTACGGGGTCTGACG
CTCAGTGGAACGAAAACTCACGTTAAGGGATTTTGGTCATGAGATTATCAAAAAGGATCTTCACCTAGAT
CCTTTTAAATTAAAAATGAAGTTTTAAATCAATCTAAAGTATATATGAGTAAACTTGGTCTGACAGTTAC
CAATGCTTAATCAGTGAGGCACCTATCTCAGCGATCTGTCTATTTCGTTCATCCATAGTTGCCTGACTCC
CCGTCGTGTAGATAACTACGATACGGGAGGGCTTACCATCTGGCCCCAGTGCTGCAATGATACCGCGAGA
CCCACGCTCACCGGCTCCAGATTTATCAGCAATAAACCAGCCAGCCGGAAGGGCCGAGCGCAGAAGTGGT
CCTGCAACTTTATCCGCCTCCATCCAGTCTATTAATTGTTGCCGGGAAGCTAGAGTAAGTAGTTCGCCAG
TTAATAGTTTGCGCAACGTTGTTGCCATTGCTGCAGGCATCGTGGTGTCACGCTCGTCGTTTGGTATGGC
TTCATTCAGCTCCGGTTCCCAACGATCAAGGCGAGTTACATGATCCCCCATGTTGTGCAAAAAAGCGGTT
AGCTCCTTCGGTCCTCCGATCGTTGTCAGAAGTAAGTTGGCCGCAGTGTTATCACTCATGGTTATGGCAG
CACTGCATAATTCTCTTACTGTCATGCCATCCGTAAGATGCTTTTCTGTGACTGGTGAGTACTCAACCAA
GTCATTCTGAGAATAGTGTATGCGGCGACCGAGTTGCTCTTGCCCGGCGTCAACACGGGATAATACCGCG
CCACATAGCAGAACTTTAAAAGTGCTCATCATTGGAAAACGTTCTTCGGGGCGAAAACTCTCAAGGATCT
TACCGCTGTTGAGATCCAGTTCGATGTAACCCACTCGTGCACCCAACTGATCTTCAGCATCTTTTACTTT
CACCAGCGTTTCTGGGTGAGCAAAAACAGGAAGGCAAAATGCCGCAAAAAAGGGAATAAGGGCGACACGG
AAATGTTGAATACTCATACTCTTCCTTTTTCAATATTATTGAAGCATTTATCAGGGTTATTGTCTCATGA
GCGGATACATATTTGAATGTATTTAGAAAAATAAACAAATAGGGGTTCCGCGCACATTTCCCCGAAAAGT
GCCACCTGACGTCTAAGAAACCATTATTATCATGACATTAACCTATAAAAATAGGCGTATCACGAGGCCC
TTTCGT
